Addgene plasmid #205540: pFH2.94_PB-TRE3GS-Gag-MCP-T2A-eGFP-PGK-Tet3G-T2A-Blast
Purpose: Express HIV Gag-MCP-T2A-eGFP in doxycycline-inducible manner, and constitutively express Tet3G transactivator and blasticidin resistance marker
Depositing lab: Michael Elowitz. Depositing organization: California Institute of Technology. Publication: Engineering RNA export for measurement and manipulation of living cells. Horns F, Martinez JA, Fan C, Haque M, Linton JM, Tobin V, Santat L, Maggiolo AO, Bjorkman PJ, Lois C, Elowitz MB. Cell. 2023 Jul 10:S0092-8674(23)00689-X. doi: 10.1016/j.cell.2023.06.013. PubMed 37437570.
Backbone
  Vector backbone: ePB2
  Vector type: Mammalian Expression ; Piggybac
  Selectable markers: Blasticidin ; eGFP
Growth in bacteria
  Bacterial resistance: Kanamycin, 50 μg/mL
  Growth temperature: 30°C
  Growth strain: NEB Stable
  Copy number: High Copy
Gene/Insert
  Gene/Insert name: Gag-MCP
  Species: Synthetic
  Mutation: WT
  Promoter: TRE3GS
  Cloning method: Restriction Enzyme; 5′ cloning site unknown (unknown if destroyed); 3′ cloning site unknown (unknown if destroyed)
Terms and licenses: Academic/Nonprofit Terms; Industry Terms: Not Available to Industry
How to cite: pFH2.94_PB-TRE3GS-Gag-MCP-T2A-eGFP-PGK-Tet3G-T2A-Blast was a gift from Michael Elowitz (Addgene plasmid # 205540 ; http://n2t.net/addgene:205540 ; RRID:Addgene_205540)
