[The description below was written by a language model from this plasmid's Addgene catalogue record and pLannotate feature annotations shown in this document.]
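Description:
pFH2.94_PB-TRE3GS-Gag-MCP-T2A-eGFP-PGK-Tet3G-T2A-Blast is a roughly 10 kb piggyBac transposon plasmid built on the ePB2 backbone for stable, doxycycline-inducible expression in mammalian cells. In bacteria it is maintained through a high-copy ColE1/pUC-type origin and selected with kanamycin via a Tn5 aminoglycoside phosphotransferase gene driven by the bla promoter; an f1 origin and remnants of a lac/lacZα region are also present. The piggyBac terminal repeats implied by the vector type are not called out in the automated annotation, which instead flags short lambda phage-derived fragments, apparently stuffer sequence, and a U6 promoter upstream of the inducible cassette whose function the record does not explain.

The payload consists of two mammalian expression units in the same orientation. The first uses the TRE3GS Tet-responsive promoter to drive HIV-1 (HXB2-type) Gag fused in frame to the bacteriophage MS2 coat protein (MCP), followed by a T2A peptide and eGFP, ending in an SV40 polyadenylation signal. Gag drives assembly and budding of virus-like particles, while MCP binds MS2 RNA hairpins, so the fusion can in principle recruit hairpin-tagged transcripts into secreted particles; eGFP, released by T2A ribosomal skipping, reports induction. The second unit uses the mouse PGK promoter to constitutively express the Tet-On 3G transactivator linked by T2A to blasticidin S deaminase, terminated by a bGH polyadenylation signal. This arrangement makes the system self-contained: after co-delivery with a transposase source, integrants can be selected with blasticidin, and doxycycline then switches on Gag-MCP. The associated work concerns engineering RNA export from living cells for measurement and manipulation.
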