Features (pLannotate 1.2.2; 24 found; start..end, strand, type, name):
    612..852     +  promoter       U6 promoter: RNA polymerase III promoter for human U6 snRNA
    920..1175    +  promoter       TRE3GS promoter (fragment): 3rd-generation Tet-responsive promoter that can be activated by binding of Tet-On® 3G, modified to eliminate binding sites for endogenous mammalian transcription factors
   1255..1313    +  promoter       TRE3G promoter (fragment): 3rd-generation Tet-responsive promoter that can be activated by binding of Tet-On® 3G
   1332..2831    +  CDS            gag: GAG_HV1H2 - Experimental evidence at protein level: Swiss-Prot protein existence level 1. [p6-gag]: Plays a role in budding of the assembled particle by interacting with the host class E VPS proteins TSG101 and PDCD6IP/AIP1. From Human immunodeficiency virus type 1 group M subtype B (isolate HXB2) (HIV-1).
   2832..3218    +  CDS            CAPSD_BPMS2: Experimental evidence at protein level: Swiss-Prot protein existence level 1. Acts as a translational repressor of viral replicase synthesis late in infection. This latter function is the result of capsid protein interaction with an RNA hairpin which contains the replicase ribosome-binding site. From Escherichia phage MS2 (Bacteriophage MS2).
   3282..3995    +  CDS            GFP (S65T): GFP (S65T) is a basic (constitutively fluorescent) green fluorescent protein published in 1995, derived from Aequorea victoria.
   4020..4103    +  CDS            large T antigen (fragment): large T antigen from SV40 (simian virus 40)
   4126..4247    +  polyA_signal   SV40 poly(A) signal: SV40 polyadenylation signal
   4254..4687    +  promoter       PGK promoter (fragment): mouse phosphoglycerate kinase 1 promoter
   4723..5420    +  CDS            rtTA3 (fragment): reverse tetracycline transactivator 3 activates expression from Tet-responsive promoters in the presence of doxycycline
   5350..5460    +  CDS            VP48: 3 tandem repeats of the minimal activation domain of herpes simplex virus VP16 (Cheng et al., 2013)
   5530..5928    +  CDS            BSD: blasticidin S deaminase; Aspergillus terreus BSD; confers resistance to blasticidin
   5946..6170    +  polyA_signal   bGH poly(A) signal: bovine growth hormone polyadenylation signal
   6605..7144    +  CDS            B (fragment): PORTL_LAMBD - Experimental evidence at protein level: Swiss-Prot protein existence level 1. Forms the portal vertex of the capsid (PubMed:6228056, PubMed:6232391). This portal plays critical roles in head assembly, genome packaging, neck/tail attachment, and genome ejection (Probable). The portal protein multimerizes as a single ring-shaped homododecamer arranged around a central channel (PubMed:6232391). Binds to the terminase subunits to form the packaging machine (PubMed:7799432). From Escherichia phage lambda (Bacteriophage lambda).
   7182..7198    -  protein_bind   lac operator: The lac repressor binds to the lac operator to inhibit transcription in E. coli. This inhibition can be relieved by adding lactose or isopropyl-β-D-thiogalactopyranoside (IPTG). lac repressor encoded by lacI
   7206..7236    -  promoter       lac promoter: promoter for the E. coli lac operon
   7251..7272    -  protein_bind   CAP binding site: CAP binding activates transcription in the presence of cAMP. E. coli catabolite activator protein
   7285..7377    -  CDS            lacI (fragment): lac repressor; lacI; The lac repressor binds to the lac operator to inhibit transcription in E. coli. This inhibition can be relieved by adding lactose or isopropyl-β-D-thiogalactopyranoside (IPTG).
   7560..8148    -  rep_origin     ori: high-copy-number ColE1/pMB1/pBR322/pUC origin of replication
   8319..9113    -  CDS            NeoR/KanR: aminoglycoside phosphotransferase from Tn5; aph(3')-II (or nptII); confers resistance to neomycin, kanamycin, and G418 (Geneticin®)
   9114..9218    -  promoter       AmpR promoter: bla
   9271..9699    -  rep_origin     f1 ori (sequence partly withheld): f1 bacteriophage origin of replication; arrow indicates direction of (+) strand synthesis
   9704..9859    -  CDS            lacZα (fragment): LacZα fragment of β-galactosidase; lacZ fragment
   9861..9974    +  CDS            B (fragment): PORTL_LAMBD - Experimental evidence at protein level: Swiss-Prot protein existence level 1. Forms the portal vertex of the capsid (PubMed:6228056, PubMed:6232391). This portal plays critical roles in head assembly, genome packaging, neck/tail attachment, and genome ejection (Probable). The portal protein multimerizes as a single ring-shaped homododecamer arranged around a central channel (PubMed:6232391). Binds to the terminase subunits to form the packaging machine (PubMed:7799432). From Escherichia phage lambda (Bacteriophage lambda).
>Addgene plasmid #205540 | pFH2.94_PB-TRE3GS-Gag-MCP-T2A-eGFP-PGK-Tet3G-T2A-Blast | addgene full sequence | sequence record 408285 | Addgene NGS Result
GCAGCTAGATTAACCCTAGAAAGATAGTCTGCGTAAAATTGACGCATGCATTCTTGAAATATTGCTCTCT
CTTTCTAAATAGCGCGAATCCGTCGCTGTGCATTTAGGACATCTCAGTCGCCGCTTGGAGCTCCCGTGAG
GCGTGCTTGTCAATGCGGTAAGTGTCACTGATTTTGAACTATAACAACCGCGTGAGTCAAAATGACGCAT
GATTATCTTTTACGTGACTTTTAAGATTTAACTCATACGATAATTATATTGTTATTTCGTGTTCTACTTA
CGTGATAACTTATTATATATATATTTTCTTGTTATAGATATCCTTGAGGGACAGCCCCCCCCCAAAGCCC
CCAGGGATGTAATTACGTCCCTCCCCCGCTAGGGGGCAGCAGCGAGCCGCCCGGGGCTCCGCTCCGGTCC
GGCGCTCCCCCCGCATCCCCGAGCCGGCAGCGTGCGGGGACAGCCCGGGCACGGGGAAGGTGGCACGGGA
TCGCTTTCCTCTGAACGCTTCTCGCTGCTCTTTGAGCCTGCAGACACCTGGGGGGATACGGGGAAAAATC
GATTAACTATAACGGTCCTAAGGTAGCGAACACCTGCGCTCGAGCGACGTCGAGGGCCTATTTCCCATGA
TTCCTTCATATTTGCATATACGATACAAGGCTGTTAGAGAGATAATTGGAATTAATTTGACTGTAAACAC
AAAGATATTAGTACAAAATACGTGACGTAGAAAGTAATAATTTCTTGGGTAGTTTGCAGTTTTAAAATTA
TGTTTTAAAATGGACTATCATATGCTTACCGTAACTTGAAAGTATTTCGATTTCTTGGCTTTATATATCT
TGTGGAAAGGACGAAACACCGACCAGGTGGGCCCACGCGTTTTTTTCACCTGCATTACCCTGTTATCCCT
ACCTGCAGGGAGTTTACTCCCTATCAGTGATAGAGAACGTATGAAGAGTTTACTCCCTATCAGTGATAGA
GAACGTATGCAGACTTTACTCCCTATCAGTGATAGAGAACGTATAAGGAGTTTACTCCCTATCAGTGATA
GAGAACGTATGACCAGTTTACTCCCTATCAGTGATAGAGAACGTATCTACAGTTTACTCCCTATCAGTGA
TAGAGAACGTATATCCAGTTTACTCCCTATCAGTGATAGAGAACGTATAAGCTTTCGTATGATAGAGAAC
GTATAAGCTTTGCTTATGTAAACCAGGGCGCCTATAAAAGAGTGCTGATTTTTTGAGTAAACTTCAATTC
CACAACACTTTTGTCTTATACCAACTTTCCGTACCACTTCCTACCCTCGTAAAGCTAGCGGATCCGCCAC
CATGGGTGCGAGAGCGTCAGTATTAAGCGGGGGAGAATTAGATCGATGGGAAAAAATTCGGTTAAGGCCA
GGGGGAAAGAAGAAGTACAAGCTAAAGCACATCGTATGGGCAAGCAGGGAGCTAGAACGATTCGCAGTTA
ATCCTGGCCTGTTAGAAACATCAGAAGGCTGTAGACAAATACTGGGACAGCTACAACCATCCCTTCAGAC
AGGATCAGAGGAGCTTCGATCACTATACAACACAGTAGCAACCCTCTATTGTGTGCACCAGCGGATCGAG
ATCAAGGACACCAAGGAAGCTTTAGACAAGATAGAGGAAGAGCAAAACAAGTCCAAGAAGAAGGCCCAGC
AGGCAGCAGCTGACACAGGACACAGCAATCAGGTCAGCCAAAATTACCCTATAGTGCAGAACATCCAGGG
GCAAATGGTACATCAGGCCATATCACCTAGAACTTTAAATGCATGGGTAAAAGTAGTAGAAGAGAAGGCT
TTCAGCCCAGAAGTGATACCCATGTTTTCAGCATTATCAGAAGGAGCCACCCCACAGGACCTGAACACGA
TGTTGAACACCGTGGGGGGACATCAAGCAGCCATGCAAATGTTAAAAGAGACCATCAATGAGGAAGCTGC
AGAATGGGATAGAGTGCATCCAGTGCATGCAGGGCCTATTGCACCAGGCCAGATGAGAGAACCAAGGGGA
AGTGACATAGCAGGAACTACTAGTACCCTTCAGGAACAAATAGGATGGATGACAAATAATCCACCTATCC
CAGTAGGAGAGATCTACAAGAGGTGGATAATCCTGGGATTGAACAAGATCGTGAGGATGTATAGCCCTAC
CAGCATTCTGGACATAAGACAAGGACCAAAAGAACCCTTTAGAGACTATGTAGACCGGTTCTATAAAACT
CTAAGAGCGGAACAAGCTTCACAGGAGGTAAAAAATTGGATGACAGAAACCTTGTTGGTCCAAAATGCGA
ACCCAGATTGTAAGACCATCCTGAAGGCTCTCGGCCCAGCGGCTACACTAGAAGAAATGATGACAGCATG
TCAGGGAGTAGGAGGACCCGGCCATAAGGCAAGAGTTTTGGCTGAAGCAATGAGCCAAGTAACAAATTCA
GCTACCATAATGATGCAGAGAGGCAATTTTAGGAACCAAAGAAAGATTGTTAAGTGTTTCAATTGTGGCA
AAGAAGGGCACACAGCCAGAAATTGCAGGGCCCCTAGGAAAAAGGGCTGTTGGAAATGTGGAAAGGAAGG
ACACCAAATGAAAGATTGTACTGAGAGACAGGCTAACTTTCTGGGGAAAATTTGGCCCAGCTACAAAGGT
AGGCCGGGAAATTTCCTGCAATCAAGACCAGAGCCAACAGCCCCACCAGAAGAGAGCTTCAGGTCTGGGG
TAGAGACAACAACTCCCCCTCAGAAGCAGGAGCCGATAGACAAGGAACTGTATCCTTTAACTTCCCTCAG
ATCACTCTTTGGCAACGACCCCTCGTCACAAGCTTCAAACTTTACTCAGTTCGTGCTCGTGGACAATGGT
GGGACAGGGGATGTGACAGTGGCTCCTTCTAATTTCGCTAATGGGGTGGCAGAGTGGATCAGCTCCAACT
CACGGAGCCAGGCCTACAAGGTGACATGCAGCGTCAGGCAGTCTAGTGCCCAGAAGAGAAAGTATACCAT
CAAGGTGGAGGTCCCCAAAGTGGCTACCCAGACAGTGGGCGGAGTCGAACTGCCTGTCGCCGCTTGGAGG
TCCTACCTGAACATGGAGCTCACTATCCCAATTTTCGCTACCAATTCTGACTGTGAACTCATCGTGAAGG
CAATGCAGGGGCTCCTCAAAGACGGTAATCCTATCCCTTCCGCCATCGCCGCTAACTCAGGTATCTACGG
ATCGGGAGAGGGCAGAGGAAGTCTGCTAACATGCGGTGACGTCGAGGAGAATCCTGGCCCAATGAGCAAG
GGCGAGGAGCTGTTCACCGGGGTGGTGCCCATCCTGGTCGAGCTGGACGGCGACGTAAACGGCCACAAGT
TCAGCGTGTCCGGCGAGGGCGAGGGCGATGCCACCTACGGCAAGCTGACCCTGAAGTTCATCTGCACCAC
CGGCAAGCTGCCCGTGCCCTGGCCCACCCTCGTGACCACCCTGACCTACGGCGTGCAGTGCTTCAGCCGC
TACCCCGACCACATGAAGCAGCACGACTTCTTCAAGTCCGCCATGCCCGAAGGCTACGTCCAGGAGCGCA
CCATCTTCTTCAAGGACGACGGCAACTACAAGACCCGCGCCGAGGTGAAGTTCGAGGGCGACACCCTGGT
GAACCGCATCGAGCTGAAGGGCATCGACTTCAAGGAGGACGGCAACATCCTGGGGCACAAGCTGGAGTAC
AACTACAACAGCCACAACGTCTATATCATGGCCGACAAGCAGAAGAACGGCATCAAGGTGAACTTCAAGA
TCCGCCACAACATCGAGGACGGCAGCGTGCAGCTCGCCGACCACTACCAGCAGAACACCCCCATCGGCGA
CGGCCCCGTGCTGCTGCCCGACAACCACTACCTGAGCACCCAGTCCGCCCTGAGCAAAGACCCCAACGAG
AAGCGCGATCACATGGTCCTGCTGGAGTTCGTGACCGCCGCCGGGATCACTCACGGCATGGACGAGCTGT
ACAAGTAAGCGGCCGCGTCGACGACTCTAGATCATAATCAGCCATACCACATTTGTAGAGGTTTTACTTG
CTTTAAAAAACCTCCCACACCTCCCCCTGAACCTGAAACATAAAATGAATGCAATTGTTGTTGTTAACTT
GTTTATTGCAGCTTATAATGGTTACAAATAAAGCAATAGCATCACAAATTTCACAAATAAAGCATTTTTT
TCACTGCATTCTAGTTGTGGTTTGTCCAAACTCATCAATGTATCTTAAGCGCCGGCGCTACACAAGTGGC
CTCTGGCCTCGCACACATTCCACATCCACCGGTAGGCGCCAACCGGCTCCGTTCTTTGGTGGCCCCTTCG
CGCCACCTTCTACTCCTCCCCTAGTCAGGAAGTTCCCCCCCGCCCCGCAGCTCGCGTCGTGCAGGACGTG
ACAAATGGAAGTAGCACGTCTCACTAGTCTCGTGCAGATGGACAGCACCGCTGAGCAATGGAAGCGGGTA
GGCCTTTGGGGCAGCGGCCAATAGCAGCTTTGCTCCTTCGCTTTCTGGGCTCAGAGGCTGGGAAGGGGTG
GGTCCGGGGGCGGGCTCAGGGGCGGGCTCAGGGGCGGGGCGGGCGCCCGAAGGTCCTCCGGAGGCCCGGC
ATTCTGCACGCTTCAAAAGCGCACGTCTGCCGCGCTGTTCTCCTCTTCCTCATCTCCGGGCCTTTCGACC
TGCAGCCCAAGCTTACCATGGGTACCGCCACCATGTCTAGACTGGACAAGAGCAAAGTCATAAACTCTGC
TCTGGAATTACTCAATGGAGTCGGTATCGAAGGCCTGACGACAAGGAAACTCGCTCAAAAGCTGGGAGTT
GAGCAGCCTACCCTGTACTGGCACGTGAAGAACAAGCGGGCCCTGCTCGATGCCCTGCCAATCGAGATGC
TGGACAGGCATCATACCCACTCCTGCCCCCTGGAAGGCGAGTCATGGCAAGACTTTCTGCGGAACAACGC
CAAGTCATACCGCTGTGCTCTCCTCTCACATCGCGACGGGGCTAAAGTGCATCTCGGCACCCGCCCAACA
GAGAAACAGTACGAAACCCTGGAAAATCAGCTCGCGTTCCTGTGTCAGCAAGGCTTCTCCCTGGAGAACG
CACTGTACGCTCTGTCCGCCGTGGGCCACTTTACACTGGGCTGCGTATTGGAGGAACAGGAGCATCAAGT
AGCAAAAGAGGAAAGAGAGACACCTACCACCGATTCTATGCCCCCACTTCTGAAACAAGCAATTGAGCTG
TTCGACCGGCAGGGAGCCGAACCTGCCTTCCTTTTCGGCCTGGAACTAATCATATGTGGCCTGGAGAAAC
AGCTAAAGTGCGAAAGCGGCGGGCCGACCGACGCCCTTGACGATTTTGACTTAGACATGCTCCCAGCCGA
TGCCCTTGACGACTTTGACCTTGATATGCTGCCTGCTGACGCTCTTGACGATTTTGACCTTGACATGCTC
CCCGGGGGATCTGGTGAGGGGCGGGGAAGTTTGCTTACGTGCGGAGATGTAGAAGAAAATCCAGGACCGA
TGGCCAAGCCTTTGTCTCAAGAAGAATCCACCCTCATTGAAAGAGCAACGGCTACAATCAACAGCATCCC
CATCTCTGAAGATTACAGCGTCGCCAGCGCAGCTCTCTCTAGCGACGGCCGCATCTTCACTGGTGTCAAT
GTATATCATTTTACTGGGGGACCTTGTGCAGAACTCGTGGTGCTGGGCACTGCTGCTGCTGCGGCAGCTG
GCAACCTGACTTGTATCGTCGCGATCGGAAATGAGAACAGGGGCATCTTGAGCCCCTGCGGACGGTGCCG
ACAGGTGCTTCTCGATCTGCATCCTGGGATCAAAGCCATAGTGAAGGACAGTGATGGACAGCCGACGGCA
GTTGGGATTCGTGAATTGCTGCCCTCTGGTTATGTGTGGGAGGGCTAAGGTCACCCGCGCGCGGACTGTG
CCTTCTAGTTGCCAGCCATCTGTTGTTTGCCCCTCCCCCGTGCCTTCCTTGACCCTGGAAGGTGCCACTC
CCACTGTCCTTTCCTAATAAAATGAGGAAATTGCATCGCATTGTCTGAGTAGGTGTCATTCTATTCTGGG
GGGTGGGGTGGGGCAGGACAGCAAGGGGGAGGATTGGGAAGACAATAGCAGGCATGCTGGGGATGCGGTG
GGCTCTATGGTTCGAACCAGTACGATGGTTTTCCCCGTATCCCCCCAGGTGTCTGCAGGCTCAAAGAGCA
GCGAGAAGCGTTCAGAGGAAAGCGATCCCGTGCCACCTTCCCCGTGCCCGGGCTGTCCCCGCACGCTGCC
GGCTCGGGGATGCGGGGGGAGCGCCGGACCGGAGCGGAGCCCCGGGCGGCTCGCTGCTGCCCCCTAGCGG
GGGAGGGACGTAATTACATCCCTGGGGGCTTTGGGGGGGGGCTGTCCCTGATAAAAGTTTTGTTACTTTA
TAGAAGAAATTTTGAGTTTTTGTTTTTTTTTAATAAATAAATAAACATAAATAAATTGTTTGTTGAATTT
ATTATTAGTATGTAAGTGTAAATATAATAAAACTTAATATCTATTCAAATTAATAAATAAACCTCGATAT
ACAGACCGATAAAACACATGCGTCAATTTTACGCATGATTATCTTTAACGTACGTCACAATATGATTATC
TTTCTAGGGTTAATCTAGCTGCGGCGCGCCATCAGGATCATATCGTCGGGTCTTTTTTCCGGCTCAGTCA
TCGCCCAAGCTGGCGCTATCTGGGCATCGGGGAGGAAGAAGCCCGTGCCTTTTCCCGCGAGGTTGAAGCG
GCATGGAAAGAGTTTGCCGAGGATGACTGCTGCTGCATTGACGTTGAGCGAAAACGCACGTTTACCATGA
TGATTCGGGAAGGTGTGGCCATGCACGCCTTTAACGGTGAACTGTTCGTTCAGGCCACCTGGGATACCAG
TTCGTCGCGGCTTTTCCGGACACAGTTCCGGATGGTCAGCCCGAAGCGCATCAGCAACCCGAACAATACC
GGCGACAGCCGGAACTGCCGTGCCGGTGTGCAGATTAATGACAGCGGTGCGGCGCTGGGATATTACGTCA
GCGAGGACGGGTATCCTGGCTGGATGCCGCAGAAATGGACATGGATACCCCGTGAGTTACCCGGCGGGCG
CGCTTGGCGTAATCATGGTCATAGCTGTTTCCTGTGTGAAATTGTTATCCGCTCACAATTCCACACAACA
TACGAGCCGGAAGCATAAAGTGTAAAGCCTGGGGTGCCTAATGAGTGAGCTAACTCACATTAATTGCGTT
GCGCTCACTGCCCGCTTTCCAGTCGGGAAACCTGTCGTGCCAGCTGCATTAATGAATCGGCCAACGCGCG
GGGAGAGGCGGTTTGCGTATTGGGCGCTCTTCCGCTTCCTCGCTCACTGACTCGCTGCGCTCGGTCGTTC
GGCTGCGGCGAGCGGTATCAGCTCACTCAAAGGCGGTAATACGGTTATCCACAGAATCAGGGGATAACGC
AGGAAAGAACATGTGAGCAAAAGGCCAGCAAAAGGCCAGGAACCGTAAAAAGGCCGCGTTGCTGGCGTTT
TTCCATAGGCTCCGCCCCCCTGACGAGCATCACAAAAATCGACGCTCAAGTCAGAGGTGGCGAAACCCGA
CAGGACTATAAAGATACCAGGCGTTTCCCCCTGGAAGCTCCCTCGTGCGCTCTCCTGTTCCGACCCTGCC
GCTTACCGGATACCTGTCCGCCTTTCTCCCTTCGGGAAGCGTGGCGCTTTCTCATAGCTCACGCTGTAGG
TATCTCAGTTCGGTGTAGGTCGTTCGCTCCAAGCTGGGCTGTGTGCACGAACCCCCCGTTCAGCCCGACC
GCTGCGCCTTATCCGGTAACTATCGTCTTGAGTCCAACCCGGTAAGACACGACTTATCGCCACTGGCAGC
AGCCACTGGTAACAGGATTAGCAGAGCGAGGTATGTAGGCGGTGCTACAGAGTTCTTGAAGTGGTGGCCT
AACTACGGCTACACTAGAAGAACAGTATTTGGTATCTGCGCTCTGCTGAAGCCAGTTACCTTCGGAAAAA
GAGTTGGTAGCTCTTGATCCGGCAAACAAACCACCGCTGGTAGCGGTGGTTTTTTTGTTTGCAAGCAGCA
GATTACGCGCAGAAAAAAAGGATCTCAAGAAGATCCTTTGATCTTTTCTACGGGGTCTGACGCTCAGTGG
AACGAAAACTCACGTTAAGGGATTTTGGTCATGAGATTATCAAAAAGGATCTTCACCTAGATCCTTTTAA
ATTAAAAATGAAGTTTTAAATCAATCTAAAGTATATATGAGTAAACTTGGTCTGACAGTCAGAAGAACTC
GTCAAGAAGGCGATAGAAGGCGATGCGCTGCGAATCGGGAGCGGCGATACCGTAAAGCACGAGGAAGCGG
TCAGCCCATTCGCCGCCAAGCTCTTCAGCAATATCACGGGTAGCCAACGCTATGTCCTGATAGCGGTCCG
CCACACCCAGCCGGCCACAGTCGATGAATCCAGAAAAGCGGCCATTTTCCACCATGATATTCGGCAAGCA
GGCATCGCCATGGGTCACGACGAGATCCTCGCCGTCGGGCATGCTCGCCTTGAGCCTGGCGAACAGTTCG
GCTGGCGCGAGCCCCTGATGCTCTTCGTCCAGATCATCCTGATCGACAAGACCGGCTTCCATCCGAGTAC
GTGCTCGCTCGATGCGATGTTTCGCTTGGTGGTCGAATGGGCAGGTAGCCGGATCAAGCGTATGCAGCCG
CCGCATTGCATCAGCCATGATGGATACTTTCTCGGCAGGAGCAAGGTGAGATGACAGGAGATCCTGCCCC
GGCACTTCGCCCAATAGCAGCCAGTCCCTTCCCGCTTCAGTGACAACGTCGAGCACAGCTGCGCAAGGAA
CGCCCGTCGTGGCCAGCCACGATAGCCGCGCTGCCTCGTCTTGCAGTTCATTCAGGGCACCGGACAGGTC
GGTCTTGACAAAAAGAACCGGGCGCCCCTGCGCTGACAGCCGGAACACGGCGGCATCAGAGCAGCCGATT
GTCTGTTGTGCCCAGTCATAGCCGAATAGCCTCTCCACCCAAGCGGCCGGAGAACCTGCGTGCAATCCAT
CTTGTTCAATCATACTCTTCCTTTTTCAATATTATTGAAGCATTTATCAGGGTTATTGTCTCATGAGCGG
ATACATATTTGAATGTATTTAGAAAAATAAACAAATAGGGGTTCCGCGCACATTTCCCCGAAAAGTGCCA
CCTAAATTGTAAGCGTTAATATTTTGTTAAAATTCGCGTTAAATTTTTGTTAAATCAGCTCATTTTTTAA
CCAATAGGCCGAAATCGGCAAAATCCCTTATAAATCAAAAGAATAGACCGAGATAGGGT
[37 nt withheld, positions 9370-9406]
AAAGAACGTGGACTCCAACGTCAAAGG
[49 nt withheld, positions 9434-9482]
T
[91 nt withheld, positions 9484-9574]
G
[124 nt withheld, positions 9576-9699]
CCCATTCGCCATTCAGGCTGCGCAACTGTTGGGAAGGGCGATCGGTGCGGGCCTCTTCGCTATTACGCCA
GCTGGCGAAAGGGGGATGTGCTGCAAGGCGATTAAGTTGGGTAACGCCAGGGTTTTCCCAGTCACGACGT
TGTAAAACGACGGCCAGTGAGCGCGCCTCGTTCATTCACGTTTTTGAACCCGTGGAGGACGGGCAGACTC
GCGGTGCAAATGTGTTTTACAGCGTGATGGAGCAGATGAAGATGCTCGACACGCTGCAGAACACGAGCTC
CACCGCGGGGCGCGCC
